Addgene plasmid #191628: pXD70CT5.1-PxylR-CymR, Pveg(2CuO)-LacZ
Purpose: E. coli - Eggerthella lenta shuttle plasmid (KanR), cumate-inducible promoter Pct5.1 (tandem CymR binding sites)-LacZ
Depositing lab: Emily Balskus. Depositing organization: Harvard University. Publication: Genetic manipulation of the human gut bacterium Eggerthella lenta reveals a widespread family of transcriptional regulators. Dong X, Guthrie BGH, Alexander M, Noecker C, Ramirez L, Glasser NR, Turnbaugh PJ, Balskus EP. Nat Commun. 2022 Dec 9;13(1):7624. doi: 10.1038/s41467-022-33576-3. PubMed 36494336.
Backbone
  Vector backbone: pXD69m2
  Vector type: Bacterial Expression
Growth in bacteria
  Bacterial resistance: Ampicillin and Kanamycin, 100 & 50 μg/mL
  Growth temperature: 37°C
  Growth strain: DH5alpha
  Copy number: High Copy
Gene/Insert
  Gene/Insert name: lacZ
  Species: E. coli
Resource information
  A portion of this plasmid was derived from a plasmid made by: The cumate-inducible promoter was engineered from pCT5-bac2.0 developed by Claudia Schmidt-dannert Lab
Terms and licenses: Academic/Nonprofit Terms; Industry Terms: Not Available to Industry
How to cite: pXD70CT5.1-PxylR-CymR, Pveg(2CuO)-LacZ was a gift from Emily Balskus (Addgene plasmid # 191628 ; http://n2t.net/addgene:191628 ; RRID:Addgene_191628)
