[The description below was written by a language model from this plasmid's Addgene catalogue record and pLannotate feature annotations shown in this document.]
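Description:
pXD70CT5.1-PxylR-CymR, Pveg(2CuO)-LacZ is a 10.4 kb bacterial expression plasmid built on the pXD69m2 backbone and designed to shuttle between E. coli and the human gut actinobacterium Eggerthella lenta. In E. coli it replicates at high copy from a ColE1/pUC-type origin and carries two selectable markers: β-lactamase (AmpR) with its native bla promoter, and an aphA-3 aminoglycoside phosphotransferase (KanR), the marker highlighted in the record for the shuttle function. A short fragment matching a streptothricin acetyltransferase gene sits next to KanR, probably carried along with the resistance cassette. The feature table annotates nothing in roughly the last 2.7 kb of the sequence, so the replicon that would maintain the plasmid in E. lenta is not identified in the record.

The payload is a cumate-inducible reporter system. The Pseudomonas putida repressor CymR is encoded on the reverse strand and, according to the plasmid name, is driven by a PxylR promoter. Divergently oriented from it is the Pct5.1 promoter, described as a Pveg-based promoter carrying two tandem CuO operator sites, which controls E. coli lacZ. An rrnB T1 terminator lies elsewhere on the backbone, and a T7Te terminator follows lacZ. Without inducer, CymR binds the CuO operators and blocks transcription. Cumate releases the repressor and allows β-galactosidase expression. The inducible promoter was engineered from the earlier pCT5-bac2.0 system. The construct serves to test and quantify regulated gene expression in E. lenta with a lacZ readout, as part of a genetic toolkit for this organism.
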