Features (pLannotate 1.2.2; 12 found; start..end, strand, type, name):
     38..109     +  terminator     rrnB T1 terminator: transcription terminator T1 from the E. coli rrnB gene
    290..878     -  rep_origin     ori: high-copy-number ColE1/pMB1/pBR322/pUC origin of replication
   1049..1909    -  CDS            AmpR: β-lactamase; bla; confers resistance to ampicillin, carbenicillin, and related antibiotics
   1910..2014    -  promoter       AmpR promoter: bla
   2257..2276    +  misc_feature   BioBrick prefix: BioBrick prefix for parts that start with "ATG"
   2279..2890    -  CDS            CymR: cumate repressor (Mullick et al., 2006); cymR from Pseudomonas putida
   3228..3255    +  protein_bind   CuO: CymR-binding P2 operator sequence from the p-cmt operon of Pseudomonas putida (Mullick et al., 2006) CymR
   3270..3297    +  protein_bind   CuO: CymR-binding P2 operator sequence from the p-cmt operon of Pseudomonas putida (Mullick et al., 2006) CymR
   3326..6397    +  CDS            lacZ: BGAL_ECOLI - Experimental evidence at protein level: Swiss-Prot protein existence level 1. From Escherichia coli (strain K12).
   6418..6445    +  terminator     T7Te terminator: phage T7 early transcription terminator
   6568..7362    -  CDS            KanR: aminoglycoside phosphotransferase; aphA-3; confers resistance to kanamycin
   7458..7673    -  CDS            satA (fragment): STA_BACSU - Also known as yyaR. Experimental evidence at protein level: Swiss-Prot protein existence level 1. Involved in resistance to streptothricin, a broad-spectrum antibiotic produced by streptomycetes. Detoxifies streptothricin via acetylation of the beta amino group of the first beta-lysyl moiety of streptothricin. From Bacillus subtilis (strain 168).
>Addgene plasmid #191628 | pXD70CT5.1-PxylR-CymR, Pveg(2CuO)-LacZ | addgene full sequence | sequence record 375845 | Addgene NGS Result
CCCTGCTGCCGCCAAGCTTGCTGGGGCTTTTCTTTTTCAAATAAAACGAAAGGCTCAGTCGAAAGACTGG
GCCTTTCGTTTTATCTGTTGTTTGTCGGTGAACGCTCTCTACTAGAGGAGCTCATGCCGGCGGCACCTCG
CTAACGGATTCACCACTCCAAGAATTGGAGCCAATCAATTCTTGCGGAGAACTGTGAATGCGCAAACCAA
CCCTTGGCAGAACATATCCATCGCGTCCGCCATCTCCAGCAGCCGCACGCGGCGCATCTCGGGCCGCGTT
GCTGGCGTTTTTCCATAGGCTCCGCCCCCCTGACGAGCATCACAAAAATCGACGCTCAAGTCAGAGGTGG
CGAAACCCGACAGGACTATAAAGATACCAGGCGTTTCCCCCTGGAAGCTCCCTCGTGCGCTCTCCTGTTC
CGACCCTGCCGCTTACCGGATACCTGTCCGCCTTTCTCCCTTCGGGAAGCGTGGCGCTTTCTCATAGCTC
ACGCTGTAGGTATCTCAGTTCGGTGTAGGTCGTTCGCTCCAAGCTGGGCTGTGTGCACGAACCCCCCGTT
CAGCCCGACCGCTGCGCCTTATCCGGTAACTATCGTCTTGAGTCCAACCCGGTAAGACACGACTTATCGC
CACTGGCAGCAGCCACTGGTAACAGGATTAGCAGAGCGAGGTATGTAGGCGGTGCTACAGAGTTCTTGAA
GTGGTGGCCTAACTACGGCTACACTAGAAGGACAGTATTTGGTATCTGCGCTCTGCTGAAGCCAGTTACC
TTCGGAAAAAGAGTTGGTAGCTCTTGATCCGGCAAACAAACCACCGCTGGTAGCGGTGGTTTTTTTGTTT
GCAAGCAGCAGATTACGCGCAGAAAAAAAGGATCTCAAGAAGATCCTTTGATCTTTTCTACGGGGTCTGA
CGCTCAGTGGAACGAAAACTCACGTTAAGGGATTTTGGTCATGAGATTATCAAAAAGGATCTTCACCTAG
ATCCTTTTAAATTAAAAATGAAGTTTTAAATCAATCTAAAGTATATATGAGTAAACTTGGTCTGACAGTT
ACCAATGCTTAATCAGTGAGGCACCTATCTCAGCGATCTGTCTATTTCGTTCATCCATAGTTGCCTGACT
CCCCGTCGTGTAGATAACTACGATACGGGAGGGCTTACCATCTGGCCCCAGTGCTGCAATGATACCGCGA
GACCCACGCTCACCGGCTCCAGATTTATCAGCAATAAACCAGCCAGCCGGAAGGGCCGAGCGCAGAAGTG
GTCCTGCAACTTTATCCGCCTCCATCCAGTCTATTAATTGTTGCCGGGAAGCTAGAGTAAGTAGTTCGCC
AGTTAATAGTTTGCGCAACGTTGTTGCCATTGCTGCAGGCATCGTGGTGTCACGCTCGTCGTTTGGTATG
GCTTCATTCAGCTCCGGTTCCCAACGATCAAGGCGAGTTACATGATCCCCCATGTTGTGCAAAAAAGCGG
TTAGCTCCTTCGGTCCTCCGATCGTTGTCAGAAGTAAGTTGGCCGCAGTGTTATCACTCATGGTTATGGC
AGCACTGCATAATTCTCTTACTGTCATGCCATCCGTAAGATGCTTTTCTGTGACTGGTGAGTACTCAACC
AAGTCATTCTGAGAATAGTGTATGCGGCGACCGAGTTGCTCTTGCCCGGCGTCAACACGGGATAATACCG
CGCCACATAGCAGAACTTTAAAAGTGCTCATCATTGGAAAACGTTCTTCGGGGCGAAAACTCTCAAGGAT
CTTACCGCTGTTGAGATCCAGTTCGATGTAACCCACTCGTGCACCCAACTGATCTTCAGCATCTTTTACT
TTCACCAGCGTTTCTGGGTGAGCAAAAACAGGAAGGCAAAATGCCGCAAAAAAGGGAATAAGGGCGACAC
GGAAATGTTGAATACTCATACTCTTCCTTTTTCAATATTATTGAAGCATTTATCAGGGTTATTGTCTCAT
GAGCGGATACATATTTGAATGTATTTAGAAAAATAAACAAATAGGGGTTCCGCGCACATTTCCCCGAAAA
GTGCCACCTGACGTCTAAGAAACCATTATTATCATGACATTAACCTATAAAAATAGGCGTATCACGAGGC
CCTTTCGTCTTCAAGGCGAAAAAACCCCGCCGAAGCGGGGTTTTTTGCGAAATATAATGACCCTCTTGAT
AACCCAAGAGGGCATTTTTTAGGAACGGTTATTTGATTATTAATCCGGCGGCAACTGAAACGATTCGGAT
CCTGTATTACTATTCTGAATTCGCGGCCGCTTCTAGATCTAGCGCTTGAATTTCGCGTACCGCTCTCGCG
CAATTTCGAGTGTCGAGTTCCTGACACGCTCAAAGCGTTCTTTGTCCTTCTGCCATAGGCTACGAACAGC
AAGCCCACGCACCGAATTGAATATCAACCAAAGGATATCTTCTGCATCATCACGCGAAAGACCACGGCTC
ACCAGAACACCAAGCCACATATCCTCGACGACAAACCGATTCCTCTCTACCGTGCGCTGAATACCCTCGC
GTAACGCTGGGTCCCGGTCGGCAGCCACAATCAAATCAAGGCTGATAGAGAAGTCATCGTCGAGGAAAAA
TTCGGCGGCGTCGTCCAGCATTTGCTGGATGACGTCATCCTCTGGCTTCAATTTCGCTAATCGAGCCCGA
CTGCGTTCGGTGATCTGTTCGTAAAGCCATTCAAAAGTGGCAAGCAGAAGCTCAAGCTTTGTCGGGAAAT
GATGGCTCTGCGCTCCTCTGGAGACACCAGCAGCACCGGGCACATCTGCGATCCGGAATCCCGCGTAACC
TTTTTCCCGTAAAACCCCCAGGGCCGCTGCAATCAACTTGCCCTGGGTCTCCATTGCGCGCTCTGCCTGT
GTTCTTCTCTTTGGACTCATGATCACCATTTTTTTTACTAAAGCTTGATCTGCAATTTGAATAATAACCA
CTCCTTTGTTTATCCACCGAACTAAGTTGGTGTTTTTTGAAGCTTGAATTAGATATTTAAAAGTATCATA
TCTAATATTATAACTAAATTTTCTAAAAAAAACATTGAAGGAACGGTTATTTGATTATTAATCCGGCTTT
TTTATTATTTAGGCAACTGAAACGATTCGGATCCTGTATTACTATTCTATTTTGTCAAAATAATTTTATT
GACAACGTCTTATTAACGTTGATATAATTTAAATTTTATTTGACAAAAATGGGCTCGTGTTGTACAATAA
ATGTAGTAACAAACAGACAATCTGGTCTGTTTGTACGAGTGTTGCGGCCAACAAACAGACAATCTGGTCT
GTTTGTATTATGATTAACTAATAAGGAGGACAAACATGACCATGATTACGGATTCACTGGCCGTCGTTTT
ACAACGTCGTGACTGGGAAAACCCTGGCGTTACCCAACTTAATCGCCTTGCAGCACATCCCCCTTTCGCC
AGCTGGCGTAATAGCGAAGAGGCCCGCACCGATCGCCCTTCCCAACAGTTGCGCAGCCTGAATGGCGAAT
GGCGCTTTGCCTGGTTTCCGGCACCAGAAGCGGTGCCGGAAAGCTGGCTGGAGTGCGATCTTCCTGAGGC
CGATACTGTCGTCGTCCCCTCAAACTGGCAGATGCACGGTTACGATGCGCCCATCTACACCAACGTGACC
TATCCCATTACGGTCAATCCGCCGTTTGTTCCCACGGAGAATCCGACGGGTTGTTACTCGCTCACATTTA
ATGTTGATGAAAGCTGGCTACAGGAAGGCCAGACGCGAATTATTTTTGATGGCGTTAACTCGGCGTTTCA
TCTGTGGTGCAACGGGCGCTGGGTCGGTTACGGCCAGGACAGTCGTTTGCCGTCTGAATTTGACCTGAGC
GCATTTTTACGCGCCGGAGAAAACCGCCTCGCGGTGATGGTGCTGCGCTGGAGTGACGGCAGTTATCTGG
AAGATCAGGATATGTGGCGGATGAGCGGCATTTTCCGTGACGTCTCGTTGCTGCATAAACCGACTACACA
AATCAGCGATTTCCATGTTGCCACTCGCTTTAATGATGATTTCAGCCGCGCTGTACTGGAGGCTGAAGTT
CAGATGTGCGGCGAGTTGCGTGACTACCTACGGGTAACAGTTTCTTTATGGCAGGGTGAAACGCAGGTCG
CCAGCGGCACCGCGCCTTTCGGCGGTGAAATTATCGATGAGCGTGGTGGTTATGCCGATCGCGTCACACT
ACGTCTGAACGTCGAAAACCCGAAACTGTGGAGCGCCGAAATCCCGAATCTCTATCGTGCGGTGGTTGAA
CTGCACACCGCCGACGGCACGCTGATTGAAGCAGAAGCCTGCGATGTCGGTTTCCGCGAGGTGCGGATTG
AAAATGGTCTGCTGCTGCTGAACGGCAAGCCGTTGCTGATTCGAGGCGTTAACCGTCACGAGCATCATCC
TCTGCATGGTCAGGTCATGGATGAGCAGACGATGGTGCAGGATATCCTGCTGATGAAGCAGAACAACTTT
AACGCCGTGCGCTGTTCGCATTATCCGAACCATCCGCTGTGGTACACGCTGTGCGACCGCTACGGCCTGT
ATGTGGTGGATGAAGCCAATATTGAAACCCACGGCATGGTGCCAATGAATCGTCTGACCGATGATCCGCG
CTGGCTACCGGCGATGAGCGAACGCGTAACGCGAATGGTGCAGCGCGATCGTAATCACCCGAGTGTGATC
ATCTGGTCGCTGGGGAATGAATCAGGCCACGGCGCTAATCACGACGCGCTGTATCGCTGGATCAAATCTG
TCGATCCTTCCCGCCCGGTGCAGTATGAAGGCGGCGGAGCCGACACCACGGCCACCGATATTATTTGCCC
GATGTACGCGCGCGTGGATGAAGACCAGCCCTTCCCGGCTGTGCCGAAATGGTCCATCAAAAAATGGCTT
TCGCTACCTGGAGAGACGCGCCCGCTGATCCTTTGCGAATACGCCCACGCGATGGGTAACAGTCTTGGCG
GTTTCGCTAAATACTGGCAGGCGTTTCGTCAGTATCCCCGTTTACAGGGCGGCTTCGTCTGGGACTGGGT
GGATCAGTCGCTGATTAAATATGATGAAAACGGCAACCCGTGGTCGGCTTACGGCGGTGATTTTGGCGAT
ACGCCGAACGATCGCCAGTTCTGTATGAACGGTCTGGTCTTTGCCGACCGCACGCCGCATCCAGCGCTGA
CGGAAGCAAAACACCAGCAGCAGTTTTTCCAGTTCCGTTTATCCGGGCAAACCATCGAAGTGACCAGCGA
ATACCTGTTCCGTCATAGCGATAACGAGCTCCTGCACTGGATGGTGGCGCTGGATGGTAAGCCGCTGGCA
AGCGGTGAAGTGCCTCTGGATGTCGCTCCACAAGGTAAACAGTTGATTGAACTGCCTGAACTACCGCAGC
CGGAGAGCGCCGGGCAACTCTGGCTCACAGTACGCGTAGTGCAACCGAACGCGACCGCATGGTCAGAAGC
CGGGCACATCAGCGCCTGGCAGCAGTGGCGTCTGGCGGAAAACCTCAGTGTGACGCTCCCCGCCGCGTCC
CACGCCATCCCGCATCTGACCACCAGCGAAATGGATTTTTGCATCGAGCTGGGTAATAAGCGTTGGCAAT
TTAACCGCCAGTCAGGCTTTCTTTCACAGATGTGGATTGGCGATAAAAAACAACTGCTGACGCCGCTGCG
CGATCAGTTCACCCGTGCACCGCTGGATAACGACATTGGCGTAAGTGAAGCGACCCGCATTGACCCTAAC
GCCTGGGTCGAACGCTGGAAGGCGGCGGGCCATTACCAGGCCGAAGCAGCGTTGTTGCAGTGCACGGCAG
ATACACTTGCTGATGCGGTGCTGATTACGACCGCTCACGCGTGGCAGCATCAGGGGAAAACCTTATTTAT
CAGCCGGAAAACCTACCGGATTGATGGTAGTGGTCAAATGGCGATTACCGTTGATGTTGAAGTGGCGAGC
GATACACCGCATCCGGCGCGGATTGGCCTGAACTGCCAGCTGGCGCAGGTAGCAGAGCGGGTAAACTGGC
TCGGATTAGGGCCGCAAGAAAACTATCCCGACCGCCTTACTGCCGCCTGTTTTGACCGCTGGGATCTGCC
ATTGTCAGACATGTATACCCCGTACGTCTTCCCGAGCGAAAACGGTCTGCGCTGCGGGACGCGCGAATTG
AATTATGGCCCACACCAGTGGCGCGGCGACTTCCAGTTCAACATCAGCCGCTACAGTCAACAGCAACTGA
TGGAAACCAGCCATCGCCATCTGCTGCACGCGGAAGAAGGCACATGGCTGAATATCGACGGTTTCCATAT
GGGGATTGGTGGCGACGACTCCTGGAGCCCGTCAGTATCGGCGGAATTCCAGCTGAGCGCCGGTCGCTAC
CATTACCAGTTGGTCTGGTGTCAAAAATAAACTAGTCGACTCACACTGGCTCACCTTCGGGTGGGCCTTT
CTGCGTTTATATACTAGAGAGAGAATATAAAAAGCCAGATTATTAATCCGGCTTTTTTATTATTTAATTC
CTGTTATAAAAAAAGGATCAATTTTGAACTCTCTCCCAAAGTTGATCCCTTAACGATCTAAAACAATTCA
TCCAGTAAAATATAATATTTTATTTTCTCCCAATCAGGCTTGATCCCCAGTAAGTCAAAAAATAGCTCGA
CATACTGTTCTTCCCCGATATCCTCCCTGATCGACCGGACGCAGAAGGCAATGTCATACCACTTGTCCGC
CCTGCCGCTTCTCCCAAGATCAATAAAGCCACTTACTTTGCCATCTTTCACAAAGATGTTGCTGTCTCCC
AGGTCGCCGTGGGAAAAGACAAGTTCCTCTTCGGGCTTTTCCGTCTTTAAAAAATCATACAGCTCGCGCG
GATCTTTAAATGGAGTGTCTTCTTCCCAGTTTTCGCAATCCACATCGGCCAGATCGTTATTCAGTAAGTA
ATCCAATTCGGCTAAGCGGCTGTCTAAGCTATTCGTATAGGGACAATCCGATATGTCGATGGAGTGAAAG
AGCCTGATGCACTCCGCATACAGCTCGATAATCTTTTCAGGGCTTTGTTCATCTTCATACTCTTCCGAGC
AAAGGACGCCATCGGCCTCACTCATGAGCAGATTGCTCCAGCCATCATGCCGTTCAAAGTGCAGGACCTT
TGGAACAGGCAGCTTTCCTTCCAGCCATAGCATCATGTCCTTTTCCCGTTCCACATCATAGGTGGTCCCT
TTATACCGGCTGTCCGTCATTTTTAAATATAGGTTTTCATTTTCTCCCACCAGCTTATATACCTTAGCAG
GAGACATTCCTTCCGTATCTTTTACGCAGCGGTATTTTTCGATCAGTTTTTTCAATTCCGGTGATATTCT
CATTTTAGCCATTTATTATTTCCTTCCTCTTTTCTACAGTATTTAAAGATACCCCAAGAAGCTAATTATA
ACAAGACGAACTCCAATTCACTGTTCCTTGCATTCTAAAACCTTAAATACCAGAAAACAGCTTTTTCAAA
GTTGTTTTCAAAGTTGGCGTATAACATAGTATCGACGGAGCCGATTTTGAAACCACAATTATGATAGAAT
TTACAAGCTATAAGGTTATTGTCCTGGGTTTCAAGCATTAGTCCATGCAAGTTTTTATGCTTTGCCCATT
CTATAGATATATTGATAAGAAGACTGGAATGCCCGCTCCGCCGGGATTATTCGAAAGCGCATCGTCCAAG
CGAGACCGTCTGCATTCGGAAATCTCGGCCGGTTCGCGCCGAGGAAGCCCATCTGGCTGCATCCCAAATC
GACACACAACGCACGGAGGCCCCGGCGATCGCCGGGGCCTCCGAATCATGCGCATCGTGGAAGCGAAGCT
CCGCAAAAAACCCCGCTTCAGCGGGGTTTTTTCGCGTCGCACCTCCTTGTCGTGTATTACAGGTACTACT
ATAACACATCATCTAGCCCGCCCGCGATACGTCCTCTGCGGTGCAGCGTGGTCGCGGTTCCACGCATCCG
CCGCCCGCTGCGCATCGCGCAGCACGTCATTAAGGCTCTGTTGCCTTGGCTGTTCCCTGCGCATCAGATA
TTCGAGCGGGCGCGATATTCGACTTCTAAGCTCTTCCACTTTGATTCGCATTCCCGCAACTCCTGCTCTG
ATGCGGCTCGCGAGTCCATCGCACTTAACAACGATGTTATCGAGGATTGCGCCGCGCTCAGCTTTTCCCG
CAGCTTCCCAGCCCCGAACCTCGGTAGCGATGGGTTGAAGCTCTCCAATGTCTCGCGCAACTCCGTCCGC
TCGTTGCCGAAGACACTCCAATCGGTCTTGCTCATCTTCGATATCGAGCTTCACGTCCTCGAGCTGGCTG
TCAAGCTCGGCAAGGTCACCCTCCTTGTCGGCAATCTCGGTAACAAGCTCTGCCTTACGCGTTTCGGCAT
CATTCAGTAAAGCGGCGGCTTCTTCCCTAGCCGCCGCGACGATTCGCGCCGCTTCGTCCTTCGCAGGTTC
AACCACGGCCTTATCGACCGCACAGCGTACCTTGTCGATATCCACGGACTTGTCCGTGTATACACGCTGC
GCCCGCGTCTCCTCGTCAAGCTCGATTGCAGGGCGGTAGCCCATGCGCCCCTCTAGGTAATCCCCAAGCT
CCTTGTGCATGCTCCGGTAGAAGCTGCGGGGGCACATCTGCTTGTAGTTGAACCGTCCATCTAGGATGGG
CGTGAACGGCACGTGCATGTGGTCGCGGGCGGGCGTGCCATCCTTCAACACCTCGTCCTTGTGGACGTAC
CCGCCCATCATGTTCTCGATGCCGAACTTCTTCGACAGGTACCAGTACGTGAGACGGAAGAACCTGTCCT
CATCGCCCTTGCGCACATTGTCGGGAAGCGTCACAACAACGTCAGCCATAACGACCGCATCCTTGCGCGT
GGCACGCTTCCCTGCGGCCTTCTGGGCCTCGTTCACGCGCTCGATGCGGCTCTCCACCGTGCCCCAGTTC
GGCTCGCCATCGCGCGGCTCCACGCGCCCCACAACGAGCTTGCCGTCCTTGTTCGTGTAGTGGCCGACCA
CCAAGTCGTTCTTGATGCGCTCGGGGTCGATGTTGTCGCGCTCCAGGCTGCTGCGGTCGCGGCGGTAGTG
GGCAAGCATGTGCCCGACCGATGGAGCCTTGTATTTCGCGATGTGAGCCATGGAAACCTCCGAACCGTAC
AGACTTAATCGACTAAAGTCTAGCACGTTAGACCTTAGCTACGCTAAGGACGTGGCAGGGCCAGCCCTGC
ACCCGCTCGGGCGTTCCCCCCGAGACCCCCCAGCCCTTGCCCGTTCGCGGCTTCGCTCACGGCCCTCGGG
CCATCGGCGCGAGCGCCGAACGGAGGGACTTCGCCCCTCCGAACCACCCCTCAATCTACCTGCGGTTCGG
CACACGGCACACGGCACTATTAGGGGGGCCGTCGTAGTGGCCCCCCTGTGGTCATTTGTCATTTGTCATT
TGTCACATTATTTTTCGGACACATTATTTTTCGGACGTAGTTAGCGAAAAATAATGAGCCGCCCGATTCT
GCAGGTCTCATCCAGTCGAGACACGGGCAAGGAAAGGGTCGATGGAGCAGAGCGTCCATCGACCCTTAAT
CAAGTCTGGTCTATTCGGTTGGCCGTCGCGTCAATTCCGCAATCCGTGAACGAGTCGGCTTAGATCTGCG
CGAGCGCAGACCACGCCGCCCCGTAGTCACGCATTGCTGCATTGACCCGACTACTCTTTGGCACCTGACT
GTTCCACGCACTTGCGCTTACGTTCGGCGTTCAGATAGTTCCCGCGACAATAGCGCTCGAGAATCGAGTT
GTACCCCACGATGATTTCGCGGTACTGCTCGGGAAACTCCCTCAGCGCCGCAGCCGTGAAATCGTTGATG
GTCTCGAACCTCTCGCACATGATGAAGCCGACCAACTCGAAGAGCATGTCCTGCTTGTCCTTAGTCGAGA
GCTGTTCGAGCTGACCAATGTCGAAGTTGTTTCCCTCGATGCGTGCTTCGACCGGATACAGCTCCTTGCC
CTTCTTGCGACAGGAAGCCGTGTCGTGAATCAGATAGTCATACGCATGCCTGATGTTGTTGATTGGCTCG
GCTGACGAACAGCACTTCTTGCCGTCCGCGCTCAATCGGTTCAAGACGTTGATGATTGCCTTGCGTGTCG
TGTTGCCGCCCCAGACAACAATGACGTGCGCATGCGTCTTGCGCTGCTTGCTCTTCTGGTCATGGTCTAT
GTCGTGAACCGCATAAGCGAAAGGCACTTGAAGAATGTCGTCTATCTCGTCCTGCCAGTCATCGCGCATG
TTCTCTGGGTAGCAGATGCCCTCCCAGAGCTTCACCTTCGTCTCGCCAGCGTTTGCCGCCATGCTATAAT
CTCCTTGTCTCGAATGC
